>Addgene plasmid #178924 | BASIC_SEVA_36.10 | addgene full sequence | sequence record 353836 | Addgene NGS Result
GGCTCGGGTAAGAACTCGCACTTCGTGGAAACACTATTATCTGGTGGGTCTCTGTCCACTAGTCTTGGAC
TCCTGTTGATAGATCCAGTAATGACCTCAGAACTCCATCTGGATTTGTTCAGAACGCTCGGTTGCCGCCG
GGCGTTTTTTATTGGTGAGAATCCAGGGGTCCCCAATAATTACGATTTAAATTGGCGAAAATGAGACGTT
GATCGGCACGTAAGAGGTTCCAACTTTCACCATAATGAAATAAGATCACTACCGGGCGTATTTTTTGAGT
TATCGAGATTTTCAGGAGCTAAGGAAGCTAAAATGGAGAAAAAAATCACTGGATATACCACCGTTGATAT
ATCCCAATGGCATCGTAAAGAACATTTTGAGGCATTTCAGTCAGTTGCTCAATGTACCTATAACCAGACC
GTTCAGCTGGATATTACGGCCTTTTTAAAGACCGTAAAGAAAAATAAGCACAAGTTTTATCCGGCCTTTA
TTCACATTCTTGCCCGCCTGATGAATGCTCATCCGGAATTTCGTATGGCAATGAAAGACGGTGAGCTGGT
GATATGGGATAGTGTTCACCCTTGTTACACCGTTTTCCATGAGCAAACTGAAACGTTTTCATCGCTCTGG
AGTGAATACCACGACGATTTCCGGCAGTTTCTACACATATATTCGCAAGATGTGGCGTGTTACGGTGAAA
ACCTGGCCTATTTCCCTAAAGGGTTTATTGAGAATATGTTTTTCGTCTCAGCCAATCCCTGGGTGAGTTT
CACCAGTTTTGATTTAAACGTGGCCAATATGGACAACTTCTTCGCCCCCGTTTTCACCATGGGCAAATAT
TATACGCAAGGCGACAAGGTGCTGATGCCGCTGGCGATTCAGGTTCATCATGCCGTTTGTGATGGCTTCC
ATGTCGGCAGAATGCTTAATGAATTACAACAGTACTGCGATGAGTGGCAGGGCGGGGCGTAATTTGACTT
TTGTCGGCTCGGCCCACTTGTGTGTCTCGTACAATTCTGAGGTCCACACAGATAGTGTCCGGCCGGCCCT
AGAAATATTTTATCTGATTAATAAGATGATCTTCTTGAGATCGTTTTGGTCTGCGCGTAATCTCTTGCTC
TGAAAACGAAAAAACCGCCTTGCAGGGCGGTTTTTCGAAGGTTCTCTGAGCTACCAACTCTTTGAACCGA
GGTAACTGGCTTGGAGGAGCGCAGTCACCAAAACTTGTCCTTTCAGTTTAGCCTTAACCGGCGCATGACT
TCAAGACTAACTCCTCTAAATCAATTACCAGTGGCTGCTGCCAGTGGTGCTTTTGCATGTCTTTCCGGGT
TGGACTCAAGACGATAGTTACCGGATAAGGCGCAGCGGTCGGACTGAACGGGGGGTTCGTGCATACAGTC
CAGCTTGGAGCGAACTGCCTACCCGGAACTGAGTGTCAGGCGTGGAATGAGACAAACGCGGCCATAACAG
CGGAATGACACCGGTAAACCGAAAGGCAGGAACAGGAGAGCGCACGAGGGAGCCGCCAGGGGGAAACGCC
TGGTATCTTTATAGTCCTGTCGGGTTTCGCCACCACTGATTTGAGCGTCAGATTTCGTGATGCTTGTCAG
GGGGGCGGAGCCTATGGAAAAACGGCTTTGCCGCGGCCCTCTCACTTCCCTGTTAAGTATCTTCCTGGCA
TCTTCCAGGAAATCTCCGCCCCGTTCGTAAGCCATTTCCGCTCGCCGCAGTCGAACGACCGAGCGTAGCG
AGTCAGTGAGCGAGGAAGCGGAATATATCCGGCGCGCCCAGCTGTCTAGGGCGGCGGATTTGTCCTACTC
AGGAGAGCGTTCACCGACAAACAACAGATAAAACGAAAGGCCCAGTCTTTCGACTGAGCCTTTCGTTTTA
TTTGATGCCTTTAATTAAGGCTCGGGAGACCTATCGGTAATAACAGTCCAATCTGGTGTAACTTCGGAAT
CGTCCTTGACAGCTAGCTCAGTCCTAGGTATAATGCTAGCTACTAGTGAAAGAGGAGAAATACTAGTATG
GTTAGCAAAGGCGAGGCGGTTATCAAGGAGTTTATGCGTTTTAAGGTTCACATGGAGGGTAGCATGAATG
GTCACGAGTTCGAGATCGAGGGTGAAGGCGAGGGTCGTCCGTACGAAGGCACCCAGACCGCGAAGCTGAA
AGTGACCAAGGGTGGCCCGCTGCCGTTCAGCTGGGACATCCTGAGCCCGCAGTTCATGTATGGCAGCCGT
GCGTTTACCAAACACCCGGCGGACATTCCGGATTACTATAAGCAAAGCTTCCCGGAAGGTTTTAAATGGG
AGCGTGTTATGAACTTCGAAGATGGTGGCGCGGTGACCGTTACCCAGGACACCAGCCTGGAGGATGGCAC
CCTGATTTACAAGGTGAAACTGCGTGGCACCAACTTTCCGCCGGATGGTCCGGTTATGCAGAAGAAAACG
ATGGGTTGGGAAGCGAGCACCGAGCGTCTGTATCCGGAAGATGGCGTGCTGAAGGGTGATATCAAAATGG
CGCTGCGTCTGAAGGACGGTGGCCGTTACCTGGCGGATTTTAAGACCACCTATAAAGCGAAGAAACCGGT
GCAAATGCCGGGTGCGTACAACGTTGACCGTAAACTGGATATTACCAGCCACAACGAGGATTATACCGTG
GTTGAGCAATATGAGCGTAGCGAGGGTCGCCACAGCACCGGCGGCATGGACGAACTGTATAAGGGATCCT
AATAA
Features (pLannotate 1.2.2; 8 found; start..end, strand, type, name):
     68..162     +  terminator     lambda t0 terminator: transcription terminator from phage lambda
    210..312     +  promoter       cat promoter: promoter of the E. coli cat gene encoding chloramphenicol acetyltransferase
    313..969     +  CDS            cat: CAT_ECOLX - Experimental evidence at protein level: Swiss-Prot protein existence level 1. This enzyme is an effector of chloramphenicol resistance in bacteria. From Escherichia coli. This protein is used as a marker in many commonly used cloning vectors, such as pACYC184.
   1085..1630    +  rep_origin     p15A ori: Plasmids containing the medium-copy-number p15A origin of replication can be propagated in E. coli cells that contain a second plasmid with the ColE1 origin.
   1718..1773    +  rep_origin     RSF ori (fragment): Plasmids containing the RSF 1030 origin of replication can be propagated in E. coli cells that contain additional plasmids with compatible origins.
   1808..1894    -  terminator     rrnB T1 terminator: Escherichia coli rrnB; transcription terminator T1 from the E. coli rrnB gene
   1966..2000    +  promoter       J23119 promoter: bacterial promoter (Registry of Standard Biological Parts BBa J23119)
   2028..2723    +  CDS            mScarlet: mScarlet is a basic (constitutively fluorescent) red fluorescent protein published in 2016, derived from synthetic construct. It has moderate acid sensitivity.
