[The description below was written by a language model from this plasmid's Addgene catalogue record and pLannotate feature annotations shown in this document.]
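Description:
BASIC_SEVA_36.10 is a compact bacterial cloning vector (about 2.7 kb in total, made up of a 1,857 bp backbone and an 878 bp insert) that serves as a destination backbone for BASIC DNA assembly, a standardised linker-based method for joining DNA parts. It belongs to a collection of synthetic-biology vectors built on the modular SEVA (Standard European Vector Architecture) format, in which the marker, origin and cargo occupy defined, interchangeable positions. Replication in E. coli depends on the p15A origin. The annotation software describes this origin as medium copy, while the catalogue lists the plasmid as low copy; p15A is compatible with ColE1-type plasmids in the same cell. A short fragment annotated as RSF origin sits just downstream of p15A. At only about 55 nt, it is probably a sequence-similarity match and not a second functional replicon. Selection is by chloramphenicol resistance, provided by the cat gene under its native promoter.

The cargo position holds an mScarlet counter-selection cassette, in which the strong constitutive J23119 promoter drives the red fluorescent protein mScarlet. The lambda t0 and rrnB T1 terminators flank the backbone modules and insulate the cargo region from read-through transcription. In a typical assembly the mScarlet cassette is replaced by the assembled parts. Colonies carrying unmodified vector therefore remain visibly red, and correct recombinants can be picked as non-fluorescent colonies. The feature table does not annotate the BASIC prefix and suffix or linker sequences used in assembly, so their exact positions are not stated in the record.
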