Addgene plasmid #178924: BASIC_SEVA_36.10
Purpose: BASIC DNA assembly vector
Depositing lab: Paul Freemont. Depositing organization: Imperial College London. Publication: basicsynbio and the BASIC SEVA collection: software and vectors for an established DNA assembly method. Haines MC, Carling B, Marshall J, Shenshin VA, Baldwin GS, Freemont P, Storch M. Synth Biol (Oxf). 2022 Oct 11;7(1):ysac023. doi: 10.1093/synbio/ysac023. eCollection 2022. PubMed 36381610.
Backbone
  Vector backbone: BASIC_SEVA_36.10
  Backbone size w/o insert (bp): 1857
  Vector type: Synthetic Biology
Growth in bacteria
  Bacterial resistance: Chloramphenicol, 25 μg/mL
  Growth temperature: 37°C
  Growth strain: DH5alpha
  Copy number: Low Copy
Gene/Insert
  Gene/Insert name: mScarlet counter-selection cassette
  Species: Synthetic
  Insert size (bp): 878
  Cloning method: Unknown
  Sequencing primers: 5′ ggcggcggatttgtcctac; 3′ ggtgagaatccaggggtcc
Depositor comments: Cloning method: BASIC DNA assembly . Please visit https://www.biorxiv.org/content/10.1101/2022.01.06.446575v2 for bioRxiv preprint.
How to cite: BASIC_SEVA_36.10 was a gift from Paul Freemont (Addgene plasmid # 178924 ; http://n2t.net/addgene:178924 ; RRID:Addgene_178924)
